Addgene plasmid #134882: pCAT205
Purpose: Bacterial expression
Depositing lab: Thomas Howard. Depositing organization: Newcastle University (UK). Publication: pCAT vectors overcome inefficient electroporation of Cupriavidus necator H16. Azubuike CC, Gatehouse AMR, Howard TP. N Biotechnol. 2021 Nov 25;65:20-30. doi: 10.1016/j.nbt.2021.07.003. Epub 2021 Jul 29. PubMed 34333160.
Backbone
  Vector backbone: pBBR1MCS-2
  Vector type: Bacterial Expression, Synthetic Biology
Growth in bacteria
  Bacterial resistance: Chloramphenicol, 25 μg/mL
  Growth temperature: 37°C
  Growth strain: DH5alpha
  Copy number: Low Copy
Gene/Insert
  Gene/Insert name: mRFP1
  Species: Synthetic
  Insert size (bp): 926
  Cloning method: Unknown
Terms and licenses: Academic/Nonprofit Terms; Industry Terms: Not Available to Industry
Depositor comments: Plasmid parts were assembled using Golden gate method
How to cite: pCAT205 was a gift from Thomas Howard (Addgene plasmid # 134882 ; http://n2t.net/addgene:134882 ; RRID:Addgene_134882)
