[The description below was written by a language model from this plasmid's Addgene catalogue record and pLannotate feature annotations shown in this document.]
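Description:
pCAT205 is a compact (about 3.55 kb) broad-host-range bacterial expression plasmid derived from pBBR1MCS-2 and assembled from modular parts by Golden Gate cloning. It belongs to the pCAT vector series, which the associated publication title describes as overcoming inefficient electroporation of Cupriavidus necator H16. Replication depends on the pBBR1 oriV together with the adjacent pBBR1 Rep gene, a pair originally from a Bordetella bronchiseptica plasmid that functions in many Gram-negative hosts. The record lists the plasmid as low copy and propagated in E. coli DH5alpha. Selection is by chloramphenicol, conferred by a chloramphenicol acetyltransferase (CmR) gene under its own cat promoter. This marker lies on the opposite strand from the reporter.

The payload is a synthetic mRFP1 cassette, listed as 926 bp, encoding the monomeric red fluorescent derivative of DsRed. Two terminators in tandem follow the coding sequence, rrnB T1 and the phage T7 early terminator T7Te, which insulate the rest of the plasmid from read-through transcription. No promoter for mRFP1 is annotated or stated in the catalogue fields. The automated annotation does flag a short fragment just upstream of the reporter as matching a phage T5 protein. This is probably a spurious hit on a T5-derived regulatory sequence rather than a real coding region, but the record does not confirm that.

With a visible reporter on a minimal broad-host-range backbone, pCAT205 suits the testing of transformation efficiency and gene expression in synthetic biology work. It is applicable to E. coli and, judging from the publication title, to C. necator H16.
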