Features (pLannotate 1.2.2; 8 found; start..end, strand, type, name):
     83..154     +  CDS            TTTP_BPT5 (fragment): Experimental evidence at transcript level: Swiss-Prot protein existence level 2. Plays an essential role in tail assembly by capping the rapidly polymerizing tail once it has reached its requisite length and serving as the interaction surface for the completion protein. From Escherichia phage T5 (Enterobacteria phage T5).
    183..860     +  CDS            mRFP1: monomeric derivative of DsRed (Campbell et al., 2002)
    893..964     +  terminator     rrnB T1 terminator: transcription terminator T1 from the E. coli rrnB gene
    980..1007    +  terminator     T7Te terminator: phage T7 early transcription terminator
   1151..1810    -  CDS            CmR: chloramphenicol acetyltransferase; cat; confers resistance to chloramphenicol
   1811..1913    -  promoter       cat promoter: promoter of the E. coli cat gene encoding chloramphenicol acetyltransferase
   2104..2875    +  rep_origin     pBBR1 oriV: replication origin of the broad-host-range plasmid pBBR1 from Bordetella bronchiseptica; requires the pBBR1 Rep protein for replication
   2876..3538    +  CDS            pBBR1 Rep: replication protein for the broad-host-range plasmid pBBR1 from Bordetella bronchiseptica
>Addgene plasmid #134882 | pCAT205 | addgene full sequence | sequence record 269497 | Addgene NGS Result
GCAGCAACCCGTAAGTGCGCTGTTCCAGACTATCGGCTGTAGCCGCCTCGCCGCCCTATACCTTGTCTGG
AACTTAATTAAAGCGGATATAAAAACCGTTATTGACACAGGTGGAAATTTAGAATAACTTGTTAGTAAAC
CTAATGGATCGACCTTAGATCTTTTAAGAAGGAGATATACATATGGCGAGTAGCGAAGACGTTATCAAAG
AGTTCATGCGTTTCAAAGTTCGTATGGAAGGTTCCGTTAACGGTCACGAGTTCGAAATCGAAGGTGAAGG
TGAAGGTCGTCCGTACGAAGGTACCCAGACCGCTAAACTGAAAGTTACCAAAGGTGGTCCGCTGCCGTTC
GCTTGGGACATCCTGTCCCCGCAGTTCCAGTACGGTTCCAAAGCTTACGTTAAACACCCGGCTGACATCC
CGGACTACCTGAAACTGTCCTTCCCGGAAGGTTTCAAATGGGAACGTGTTATGAACTTCGAAGACGGTGG
TGTTGTTACCGTTACCCAGGACTCCTCCCTGCAAGACGGTGAGTTCATCTACAAAGTTAAACTGCGTGGT
ACCAACTTCCCGTCCGACGGTCCGGTTATGCAGAAAAAAACCATGGGTTGGGAAGCTTCCACCGAACGTA
TGTACCCGGAAGACGGTGCTCTGAAAGGTGAAATCAAAATGCGTCTGAAACTGAAAGACGGTGGTCACTA
CGACGCTGAAGTTAAAACCACCTACATGGCTAAAAAACCGGTTCAGCTGCCGGGTGCTTACAAAACCGAC
ATCAAACTGGACATCACCTCCCACAACGAAGACTACACCATCGTTGAACAGTACGAACGTGCTGAAGGTC
GTCACTCCACCGGTGCTTAAGGATCCAAACTCGAGTAAGGATCTCCAGGCATCAAATAAAACGAAAGGCT
CAGTCGAAAGACTGGGCCTTTCGTTTTATCTGTTGTTTGTCGGTGAACGCTCTCTACTAGAGTCACACTG
GCTCACCTTCGGGTGGGCCTTTCTGCGAAGCGGCGCGCCTTAACGACCCTGCCCTGAACCGACGACCGGG
TCGAATTTGCTTTCGAATTTCTGCCATTCATCCGCTTATTATCACTTATTCAGGCGTAGCAACCAGGCGT
TTAAGGGCACCAATAACTGCCTTAAAAAAATTACGCCCCGCCCTGCCACTCATCGCAGTACTGTTGTAAT
TCATTAAGCATTCTGCCGACATGGAAGCCATCACAAACGGCATGATGAACCTGAATCGCCAGCGGCATCA
GCACCTTGTCGCCTTGCGTATAATATTTGCCCATGGTGAAAACGGGGGCGAAGAAGTTGTCCATATTGGC
CACGTTTAAATCAAAACTGGTGAAACTCACCCAGGGATTGGCTGAGACGAAAAACATATTCTCAATAAAC
CCTTTAGGGAAATAGGCCAGGTTTTCACCGTAACACGCCACATCTTGCGAATATATGTGTAGAAACTGCC
GGAAATCGTCGTGGTATTCACTCCAGAGCGATGAAAACGTTTCAGTTTGCTCATGGAAAACGGTGTAACA
AGGGTGAACACTATCCCATATCACCAGCTCACCGTCTTTCATTGCCATACGGAATTCCGGATGAGCATTC
ATCAGGCGGGCAAGAATGTGAATAAAGGCCGGATAAAACTTGTGCTTATTTTTCTTTACGGTCTTTAAAA
AGGCCGTAATATCCAGCTGAACGGTCTGGTTATAGGTACATTGAGCAACTGACTGAAATGCCTCAAAATG
TTCTTTACGATGCCATTGGGATATATCAACGGTGGTATATCCAGTGATTTTTTTCTCCATTTTAGCTTCC
TTAGCTCCTGAAAATCTCGATAACTCAAAAAATACGCCCGGTAGTGATCTTATTTCATTATGGTGAAAGT
TGGAACCTCTTACGTGCCGATCAACGTCTCATTTTCGCCAAAAGTTGGCCCAGGGCTTCCCGGTATCAAC
AGGGACACCAGGTGGCCGGCCCTTCGCAAAGTCGTGACCGCCTACGGCGGCTGCGGCGCCCTACGGGCTT
GCTCTCCGGGCTTCGCCCTGCGCGGTCGCTGCGCTCCCTTGCCAGCCCGTGGATATGTGGACGATGGCCG
CGAGCGGCCACCGGCTGGCTCGCTTCGCTCGGCCCGTGGACAACCCTGCTGGACAAGCTGATGGACAGGC
TGCGCCTGCCCACGAGCTTGACCACAGGGATTGCCCACCGGCTACCCAGCCTTCGACCACATACCCACCG
GCTCCAACTGCGCGGCCTGCGGCCTTGCCCCATCAATTTTTTTAATTTTCTCTGGGGAAAAGCCTCCGGC
CTGCGGCCTGCGCGCTTCGCTTGCCGGTTGGACACCAAGTGGAAGGCGGGTCAAGGCTCGCGCAGCGACC
GCGCAGCGGCTTGGCCTTGACGCGCCTGGAACGACCCAAGCCTATGCGAGTGGGGGCAGTCGAAGGGCGA
AGCCCGCCCGCCTGCCCCCCGAGCCTCACGGCGGCGAGTGCGGGGGTTCCAAGGGGGCAGCGCCACCTTG
GGCAAGGCCGAAGGCCGCGCAGTCGATCAACAAGCCCCGGAGGGGCCACTTTTTGCCGGAGGGGGAGCCG
CGCCGAAGGCGTGGGGGAACCCCGCAGGGGTGCCCTTCTTTGGGCACCAAAGAACTAGATATAGGGCGAA
ATGCGAAAGACTTAAAAATCAACAACTTAAAAAAGGGGGGTACGCAACAGCTCATTGCGGCACCCCCCGC
AATAGCTCATTGCGTAGGTTAAAGAAAATCTGTAATTGACTGCCACTTTTACGCAACGCATAATTGTTGT
CGCGCTGCCGAAAAGTTGCAGCTGATTGCGCATGGTGCCGCAACCGTGCGGCACCCCTACCGCATGGAGA
TAAGCATGGCCACGCAGTCCAGAGAAATCGGCATTCAAGCCAAGAACAAGCCCGGTCACTGGGTGCAAAC
GGAACGCAAAGCGCATGAGGCGTGGGCCGGGCTTATTGCGAGGAAACCCACGGCGGCAATGCTGCTGCAT
CACCTCGTGGCGCAGATGGGCCACCAGAACGCCGTGGTGGTCAGCCAGAAGACACTTTCCAAGCTCATCG
GACGTTCTTTGCGGACGGTCCAATACGCAGTCAAGGACTTGGTGGCCGAGCGCTGGATCTCCGTCGTGAA
GCTCAACGGCCCCGGCACCGTGTCGGCCTACGTGGTCAATGACCGCGTGGCGTGGGGCCAGCCCCGCGAC
CAGTTGCGCCTGTCGGTGTTCAGTGCCGCCGTGGTGGTTGATCACGACGACCAGGACGAATCGCTGTTGG
GGCATGGCGACCTGCGCCGCATCCCGACCCTGTATCCGGGCGAGCAGCAACTACCGACCGGCCCCGGCGA
GGAGCCGCCCAGCCAGCCCGGCATTCCGGGCATGGAACCAGACCTGCCAGCCTTGACCGAAACGGAGGAA
TGGGAACGGCGCGGGCAGCAGCGCCTGCCGATGCCCGATGAGCCGTGTTTTCTGGACGATGGCGAGCCGT
TGGAGCCGCCGACACGGGTCACGCTGCCGCGCCGGTAGCACTTGGGTTGC
